>Addgene plasmid #35920 | pcDNA-Wnt10A | depositor full sequence | sequence record 44186 | pcDNA-Wnt10A sequence 6792 bps
GACGGATCGGGAGATCTCCCGATCCCCTATGGTCGACTCTCAGTACAATCTGCTCTGATGCCGCATAGTT
AAGCCAGTATCTGCTCCCTGCTTGTGTGTTGGAGGTCGCTGAGTAGTGCGCGAGCAAAATTTAAGCTACA
ACAAGGCAAGGCTTGACCGACAATTGCATGAAGAATCTGCTTAGGGTTAGGCGTTTTGCGCTGCTTCGCG
ATGTACGGGCCAGATATACGCGTTGACATTGATTATTGACTAGTTATTAATAGTAATCAATTACGGGGTC
ATTAGTTCATAGCCCATATATGGAGTTCCGCGTTACATAACTTACGGTAAATGGCCCGCCTGGCTGACCG
CCCAACGACCCCCGCCCATTGACGTCAATAATGACGTATGTTCCCATAGTAACGCCAATAGGGACTTTCC
ATTGACGTCAATGGGTGGACTATTTACGGTAAACTGCCCACTTGGCAGTACATCAAGTGTATCATATGCC
AAGTACGCCCCCTATTGACGTCAATGACGGTAAATGGCCCGCCTGGCATTATGCCCAGTACATGACCTTA
TGGGACTTTCCTACTTGGCAGTACATCTACGTATTAGTCATCGCTATTACCATGGTGATGCGGTTTTGGC
AGTACATCAATGGGCGTGGATAGCGGTTTGACTCACGGGGATTTCCAAGTCTCCACCCCATTGACGTCAA
TGGGAGTTTGTTTTGGCACCAAAATCAACGGGACTTTCCAAAATGTCGTAACAACTCCGCCCCATTGACG
CAAATGGGCGGTAGGCGTGTACGGTGGGAGGTCTATATAAGCAGAGCTCTCTGGCTAACTAGAGAACCCA
CTGCTTACTGGCTTATCGAAATTAATACGACTCACTATAGGGAGACCCAAGCTGGCTAGTTAAGCTATCA
ACAAGTTTGTACAAAAAAGCAGGCTCCGCGGCCGCCCCCTTCACCATGGGCAGCGCCCACCCTCGCCCCT
GGCTGCGGCTCCGACCCCAGCCCCAGCCGCGGCCAGCGCTCTGGGTGCTCCTGTTCTTCCTACTGCTGCT
GGCTGCTGCCATGCCCAGGTCAGCACCCAATGACATTCTGGACCTCCGCCTCCCCCCGGAGCCCGTGCTC
AATGCCAACACAGTGTGCCTAACATTGCCAGGCCTGAGCCGGCGGCAGATGGAGGTGTGTGTGCGTCACC
CTGATGTGGCTGCCTCAGCCATACAGGGCATCCAGATCGCCATCCACGAATGCCAACACCAATTCAGGGA
CCAGCGCTGGAACTGCTCAAGCCTGGAGACTCGCAACAAGATCCCCTATGAGAGTCCCATCTTCAGCAGA
GGTTTCCGAGAGAGCGCTTTTGCCTACGCCATCGCAGCAGCTGGCGTGGTGCACGCCGTGTCCAATGCGT
GTGCCCTGGGCAAACTGAAGGCCTGTGGCTGTGATGCGTCCCGGCGAGGGGACGAGGAGGCCTTCCGTAG
GAAGCTGCACCGCTTACAACTGGATGCACTGCAGCGTGGTAAGGGCCTGAGCCATGGGGTCCCGGAACAC
CCAGCCCTGCCCACAGCCAGCCCAGGCCTGCAGGACTCCTGGGAGTGGGGCGGCTGCAGCCCCGACATGG
GCTTCGGGGAGCGCTTTTCTAAGGACTTTCTGGACTCCCGGGAGCCTCACAGAGACATCCACGCGAGAAT
GAGGCTTCACAACAACCGAGTTGGGAGGCAGGCAGTGATGGAGAACATGCGGCGGAAGTGCAAGTGCCAC
GGCACGTCAGGCAGCTGCCAGCTCAAGACGTGCTGGCAGGTGACGCCCGAGTTCCGCACCGTGGGGGCGC
TGCTGCGCAGCCGCTTCCACCGCGCCACGCTCATCCGGCCGCACAACCGCAACGGCGGCCAGCTGGAGCC
GGGCCCAGCGGGGGCACCCTCGCCGGCTCCGGGCGCTCCCGGGCCGCGCCGACGGGCCAGCCCCGCCGAC
CTGGTCTACTTCGAAAAGTCTCCCGACTTCTGCGAGCGCGAGCCGCGCCTGGACTCGGCGGGCACCGTGG
GCCGCCTGTGCAACAAGAGCAGCGCCGGCTCGGATGGCTGCGGCAGCATGTGCTGCGGCCGCGGCCACAA
CATCCTGCGCCAGACGCGCAGCGAGCGCTGCCACTGCCGCTTCCACTGGTGCTGTTTCGTGGTCTGCGAA
GAGTGCCGCATCACCGAGTGGGTCAGCGTCTGCAAGTGAATTCTGAAGGGTGGGCGCGCCGACCCAGCTT
TCTTGTACAAAGTGGTTGATCTAGAGGGCCCGCGGTTCGAAGGTAAGCCTATCCCTAACCCTCTCCTCGG
TCTCGATTCTACGCGTACCGGTTAGTAATGAGTTTAAACGGGGGAGGCTAACTGAAACACGGAAGGAGAC
AATACCGGAAGGAACCCGCGCTATGACGGCAATAAAAAGACAGAATAAAACGCACGGGTGTTGGGTCGTT
TGTTCATAAACGCGGGGTTCGGTCCCAGGGCTGGCACTCTGTCGATACCCCACCGAGACCCCATTGGGGC
CAATACGCCCGCGTTTCTTCCTTTTCCCCACCCCACCCCCCAAGTTCGGGTGAAGGCCCAGGGCTCGCAG
CCAACGTCGGGGCGGCAGGCCCTGCCATAGCAGATCTGCGCAGCTGGGGCTCTAGGGGGTATCCCC
[124 nt withheld, positions 2657-2780]
C
[32 nt withheld, positions 2782-2813]
CA
[57 nt withheld, positions 2816-2872]
A
[49 nt withheld, positions 2874-2922]
CCTTTGACGTTGGAGTCCACGTTCTTT
[37 nt withheld, positions 2950-2986]
ACCCTATCTCGGTCTATTCTTTTGATTTATAAGGGATTTTGGGGATTTCGGCCTATTGGTTAAAAAATGA
GCTGATTTAACAAAAATTTAACGCGAATTAATTCTGTGGAATGTGTGTCAGTTAGGGTGTGGAAAGTCCC
CAGGCTCCCCAGCAGGCAGAAGTATGCAAAGCATGCATCTCAATTAGTCAGCAACCAGGTGTGGAAAGTC
CCCAGGCTCCCCAGCAGGCAGAAGTATGCAAAGCATGCATCTCAATTAGTCAGCAACCATAGTCCCGCCC
CTAACTCCGCCCATCCCGCCCCTAACTCCGCCCAGTTCCGCCCATTCTCCGCCCCATGGCTGACTAATTT
TTTTTATTTATGCAGAGGCCGAGGCCGCCTCTGCCTCTGAGCTATTCCAGAAGTAGTGAGGAGGCTTTTT
TGGAGGCCTAGGCTTTTGCAAAAAGCTCCCGGGAGCTTGTATATCCATTTTCGGATCTGATCAAGAGACA
GGATGAGGATCGTTTCGCATGATTGAACAAGATGGATTGCACGCAGGTTCTCCGGCCGCTTGGGTGGAGA
GGCTATTCGGCTATGACTGGGCACAACAGACAATCGGCTGCTCTGATGCCGCCGTGTTCCGGCTGTCAGC
GCAGGGGCGCCCGGTTCTTTTTGTCAAGACCGACCTGTCCGGTGCCCTGAATGAACTGCAGGACGAGGCA
GCGCGGCTATCGTGGCTGGCCACGACGGGCGTTCCTTGCGCAGCTGTGCTCGACGTTGTCACTGAAGCGG
GAAGGGACTGGCTGCTATTGGGCGAAGTGCCGGGGCAGGATCTCCTGTCATCTCACCTTGCTCCTGCCGA
GAAAGTATCCATCATGGCTGATGCAATGCGGCGGCTGCATACGCTTGATCCGGCTACCTGCCCATTCGAC
CACCAAGCGAAACATCGCATCGAGCGAGCACGTACTCGGATGGAAGCCGGTCTTGTCGATCAGGATGATC
TGGACGAAGAGCATCAGGGGCTCGCGCCAGCCGAACTGTTCGCCAGGCTCAAGGCGCGCATGCCCGACGG
CGAGGATCTCGTCGTGACCCATGGCGATGCCTGCTTGCCGAATATCATGGTGGAAAATGGCCGCTTTTCT
GGATTCATCGACTGTGGCCGGCTGGGTGTGGCGGACCGCTATCAGGACATAGCGTTGGCTACCCGTGATA
TTGCTGAAGAGCTTGGCGGCGAATGGGCTGACCGCTTCCTCGTGCTTTACGGTATCGCCGCTCCCGATTC
GCAGCGCATCGCCTTCTATCGCCTTCTTGACGAGTTCTTCTGAGCGGGACTCTGGGGTTCGCGAAATGAC
CGACCAAGCGACGCCCAACCTGCCATCACGAGATTTCGATTCCACCGCCGCCTTCTATGAAAGGTTGGGC
TTCGGAATCGTTTTCCGGGACGCCGGCTGGATGATCCTCCAGCGCGGGGATCTCATGCTGGAGTTCTTCG
CCCACCCCAACTTGTTTATTGCAGCTTATAATGGTTACAAATAAAGCAATAGCATCACAAATTTCACAAA
TAAAGCATTTTTTTCACTGCATTCTAGTTGTGGTTTGTCCAAACTCATCAATGTATCTTATCATGTCTGT
ATACCGTCGACCTCTAGCTAGAGCTTGGCGTAATCATGGTCATAGCTGTTTCCTGTGTGAAATTGTTATC
CGCTCACAATTCCACACAACATACGAGCCGGAAGCATAAAGTGTAAAGCCTGGGGTGCCTAATGAGTGAG
CTAACTCACATTAATTGCGTTGCGCTCACTGCCCGCTTTCCAGTCGGGAAACCTGTCGTGCCAGCTGCAT
TAATGAATCGGCCAACGCGCGGGGAGAGGCGGTTTGCGTATTGGGCGCTCTTCCGCTTCCTCGCTCACTG
ACTCGCTGCGCTCGGTCGTTCGGCTGCGGCGAGCGGTATCAGCTCACTCAAAGGCGGTAATACGGTTATC
CACAGAATCAGGGGATAACGCAGGAAAGAACATGTGAGCAAAAGGCCAGCAAAAGGCCAGGAACCGTAAA
AAGGCCGCGTTGCTGGCGTTTTTCCATAGGCTCCGCCCCCCTGACGAGCATCACAAAAATCGACGCTCAA
GTCAGAGGTGGCGAAACCCGACAGGACTATAAAGATACCAGGCGTTTCCCCCTGGAAGCTCCCTCGTGCG
CTCTCCTGTTCCGACCCTGCCGCTTACCGGATACCTGTCCGCCTTTCTCCCTTCGGGAAGCGTGGCGCTT
TCTCAATGCTCACGCTGTAGGTATCTCAGTTCGGTGTAGGTCGTTCGCTCCAAGCTGGGCTGTGTGCACG
AACCCCCCGTTCAGCCCGACCGCTGCGCCTTATCCGGTAACTATCGTCTTGAGTCCAACCCGGTAAGACA
CGACTTATCGCCACTGGCAGCAGCCACTGGTAACAGGATTAGCAGAGCGAGGTATGTAGGCGGTGCTACA
GAGTTCTTGAAGTGGTGGCCTAACTACGGCTACACTAGAAGGACAGTATTTGGTATCTGCGCTCTGCTGA
AGCCAGTTACCTTCGGAAAAAGAGTTGGTAGCTCTTGATCCGGCAAACAAACCACCGCTGGTAGCGGTGG
TTTTTTTGTTTGCAAGCAGCAGATTACGCGCAGAAAAAAAGGATCTCAAGAAGATCCTTTGATCTTTTCT
ACGGGGTCTGACGCTCAGTGGAACGAAAACTCACGTTAAGGGATTTTGGTCATGAGATTATCAAAAAGGA
TCTTCACCTAGATCCTTTTAAATTAAAAATGAAGTTTTAAATCAATCTAAAGTATATATGAGTAAACTTG
GTCTGACAGTTACCAATGCTTAATCAGTGAGGCACCTATCTCAGCGATCTGTCTATTTCGTTCATCCATA
GTTGCCTGACTCCCCGTCGTGTAGATAACTACGATACGGGAGGGCTTACCATCTGGCCCCAGTGCTGCAA
TGATACCGCGAGACCCACGCTCACCGGCTCCAGATTTATCAGCAATAAACCAGCCAGCCGGAAGGGCCGA
GCGCAGAAGTGGTCCTGCAACTTTATCCGCCTCCATCCAGTCTATTAATTGTTGCCGGGAAGCTAGAGTA
AGTAGTTCGCCAGTTAATAGTTTGCGCAACGTTGTTGCCATTGCTACAGGCATCGTGGTGTCACGCTCGT
CGTTTGGTATGGCTTCATTCAGCTCCGGTTCCCAACGATCAAGGCGAGTTACATGATCCCCCATGTTGTG
CAAAAAAGCGGTTAGCTCCTTCGGTCCTCCGATCGTTGTCAGAAGTAAGTTGGCCGCAGTGTTATCACTC
ATGGTTATGGCAGCACTGCATAATTCTCTTACTGTCATGCCATCCGTAAGATGCTTTTCTGTGACTGGTG
AGTACTCAACCAAGTCATTCTGAGAATAGTGTATGCGGCGACCGAGTTGCTCTTGCCCGGCGTCAATACG
GGATAATACCGCGCCACATAGCAGAACTTTAAAAGTGCTCATCATTGGAAAACGTTCTTCGGGGCGAAAA
CTCTCAAGGATCTTACCGCTGTTGAGATCCAGTTCGATGTAACCCACTCGTGCACCCAACTGATCTTCAG
CATCTTTTACTTTCACCAGCGTTTCTGGGTGAGCAAAAACAGGAAGGCAAAATGCCGCAAAAAAGGGAAT
AAGGGCGACACGGAAATGTTGAATACTCATACTCTTCCTTTTTCAATATTATTGAAGCATTTATCAGGGT
TATTGTCTCATGAGCGGATACATATTTGAATGTATTTAGAAAAATAAACAAATAGGGGTTCCGCGCACAT
TTCCCCGAAAAGTGCCACCTGACGTC
Features (pLannotate 1.2.2; 23 found; start..end, strand, type, name):
     36..80      -  misc_feature   bom (fragment): basis of mobility region from pBR322
    235..614     +  enhancer       CMV enhancer: human cytomegalovirus immediate early enhancer
    615..818     +  promoter       CMV promoter: human cytomegalovirus (CMV) immediate early promoter
    814..847     +  LTR            5' LTR (truncated) (fragment): truncated 5' long terminal repeat (LTR) from HIV-1
    863..881     +  promoter       T7 promoter: promoter for bacteriophage T7 RNA polymerase
    911..935     +  protein_bind   attB1: mutant version of attB; recombination site for the Gateway® BP reaction BP Clonase™
    956..2206    +  CDS            WNT10A: WN10A_HUMAN - Experimental evidence at protein level: Swiss-Prot protein existence level 1. Ligand for members of the frizzled family of seven transmembrane receptors (Probable). Functions in the canonical Wnt/beta-catenin signaling pathway (By similarity). Plays a role in normal ectoderm development (PubMed:17847007, PubMed:28589954). Required for normal tooth development (PubMed:17847007, PubMed:29178643, PubMed:28589954). Required for normal postnatal development and maintenance of tongue papillae and sweat ducts (PubMed:28589954). Required for normal proliferation of basal cells in tongue
   2232..2256    -  protein_bind   attB2: mutant version of attB; recombination site for the Gateway® BP reaction BP Clonase™
   2282..2323    +  CDS            V5 tag: epitope tag from simian virus 5
   2407..2455    +  polyA_signal   HSV TK poly(A) signal: herpes simplex virus thymidine kinase polyadenylation signal (Cole and Stacy, 1985)
   2546..2562    -  polyA_signal   bGH poly(A) signal (fragment): bovine growth hormone polyadenylation signal
   2657..3085    +  rep_origin     f1 ori (sequence partly withheld): f1 bacteriophage origin of replication; arrow indicates direction of (+) strand synthesis
   3099..3428    +  promoter       SV40 promoter: SV40 enhancer and early promoter
   3495..4286    +  CDS            neo: KKA2_KLEPN - Also known as kan, nptII. Experimental evidence at protein level: Swiss-Prot protein existence level 1. Resistance to kanamycin, neomycin, paromomycin, ribostamycin, butirosin and gentamicin B. From Klebsiella pneumoniae.
   4312..4470    +  CDS            ble (fragment): BLE_KLEPN - Experimental evidence at protein level: Swiss-Prot protein existence level 1. Binding protein with a strong affinity to the bleomycin family of antibiotics. Binds to CL990; an antimitotic-antibiotic compound. From Klebsiella pneumoniae.
   4465..4586    +  polyA_signal   SV40 poly(A) signal: SV40 polyadenylation signal
   4659..4675    -  protein_bind   lac operator: The lac repressor binds to the lac operator to inhibit transcription in E. coli. This inhibition can be relieved by adding lactose or isopropyl-β-D-thiogalactopyranoside (IPTG). lac repressor encoded by lacI
   4683..4713    -  promoter       lac promoter: promoter for the E. coli lac operon
   4728..4749    -  protein_bind   CAP binding site: CAP binding activates transcription in the presence of cAMP. E. coli catabolite activator protein
   4762..4854    -  CDS            lacI (fragment): lac repressor; lacI; The lac repressor binds to the lac operator to inhibit transcription in E. coli. This inhibition can be relieved by adding lactose or isopropyl-β-D-thiogalactopyranoside (IPTG).
   5037..5625    -  rep_origin     ori: high-copy-number ColE1/pMB1/pBR322/pUC origin of replication
   5796..6656    -  CDS            AmpR: β-lactamase; bla; confers resistance to ampicillin, carbenicillin, and related antibiotics
   6657..6761    -  promoter       AmpR promoter: bla
