[The description below was written by a language model from this plasmid's Addgene catalogue record and pLannotate feature annotations shown in this document.]
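Description:
pcDNA-Wnt10A is a mammalian expression plasmid carrying the human WNT10A open reading frame in the Invitrogen pcDNA3.2/V5-DEST Gateway destination backbone. It is one member of a uniform library of human Wnt expression clones. The deposited full sequence is 6,792 nt. This is smaller than the empty destination vector size plus insert, which is expected if the Gateway selection cassette was replaced by the gene. The catalogue lists restriction enzyme cloning, but the insert is flanked by attB1 and attB2 sites, the type left by a Gateway recombination reaction. In E. coli the plasmid replicates from a high-copy ColE1/pUC-type origin and is selected with ampicillin through the β-lactamase gene and its own promoter. An f1 origin is also present, which allows single-stranded DNA production.

Expression of the roughly 1.25 kb WNT10A coding sequence, recorded as unmutated, is driven by the human cytomegalovirus immediate early enhancer and promoter. A T7 promoter sits just upstream and serves as a sequencing primer site or for in vitro transcription. A V5 epitope tag coding sequence lies downstream of attB2 and is followed by the HSV thymidine kinase polyadenylation signal. The record does not state whether the insert keeps its stop codon, so it is unclear whether the protein is V5-tagged or native. A separate SV40 early promoter–neo–SV40 poly(A) cassette permits G418 selection of stably transfected mammalian cells. Short annotated fragments such as the bom, HIV-1 LTR, bGH poly(A), ble and lac elements appear to be backbone remnants or partial sequence matches rather than functional parts.

WNT10A encodes a secreted ligand for Frizzled receptors in canonical Wnt/β-catenin signalling. The plasmid is suited to transient or stable overexpression for studying Wnt secretion and signalling activity.
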