Addgene plasmid #35920: pcDNA-Wnt10A
Depositing lab: Marian Waterman. Depositing organization: University of California, Irvine. Publication: A uniform human Wnt expression library reveals a shared secretory pathway and unique signaling activities. Najdi R, Proffitt K, Sprowl S, Kaur S, Yu J, Covey TM, Virshup DM, Waterman ML. Differentiation. 2012 Sep;84(2):203-13. doi: 10.1016/j.diff.2012.06.004. Epub 2012 Jul 9. PubMed 22784633.
Backbone
  Vector backbone: pcDNA3.2/V5-DEST
  Backbone manufacturer: Invitrogen
  Backbone size w/o insert (bp): 7711
  Vector type: Mammalian Expression
Growth in bacteria
  Bacterial resistance: Ampicillin, 100 μg/mL
  Growth temperature: 37°C
  Growth strain: DH5alpha
  Copy number: High Copy
Gene/Insert
  Gene/Insert name: Wnt10A (alt name: Wnt10A)
  Species: H. sapiens (human)
  Insert size (bp): 1260
  Mutation: None
  Entrez Gene: WNT10A (a.k.a. OODD, SSPS, STHAG4)
  Promoter: CMV
  Cloning method: Restriction Enzyme
  Sequencing primers: 5′ T7-FWD; 3′ V5-Reverse
Terms and licenses: Academic/Nonprofit Terms; Industry Terms: Not Available to Industry
How to cite: pcDNA-Wnt10A was a gift from Marian Waterman (Addgene plasmid # 35920 ; http://n2t.net/addgene:35920 ; RRID:Addgene_35920)
