>Addgene plasmid #35920 | pcDNA-Wnt10A | addgene partial sequence | sequence record 50915 | TK-pA-R 5'-ttgtctccttccgtgtttca-3'
ACCGGTACGCGTAGAATCGAGACCGAGGAGAGGGTTAGGGATAGGCTTACCTTCGAACCGCGGGCCCTCT
AGATCAACCACTTTGTACAAGAAAGCTGGGTCGGCGCGCCCACCCTTCAGAATTCACTTGCAGACGCTGA
CCCACTCGGTGATGCGGCACTCTTCGCAGACCACGAAACAGCACCAGTGGAAGCGGCAGTGGCAGCGCTC
GCTGCGCGTCTGGCGCAGGATGTTGTGGCCGCGGCCGCAGCACATGCTGCCGCAGCCATCCGAGCCGGCG
CTGCTCTTGTTGCACAGGCGGCCCACGGTGCCCGCCGAGTCCAGGCGCGGCTCGCGCTCGCAGAAGTCGG
GAGACTTTTCGAAGTAAACCAGGTCGGCGGGGCTGGCCCGTCGGCGCGGCCCGGGAGCGCCCGGAGCCGG
CGAGGGTGCCCCCGCTGGGCCCGGCTCCAGCTGGCCGCCGTTGCGGTTGTGCGGCCGGATGAGCGTGGCG
CGGTGGAAGCGGCTGCGCAGCAGCGCCCCCACGGTGCGGAACTCGGGCGTCACCTGCCAGCACGTCTTGA
GCTGGCAGCTGCCTGACGTGCCGTGGCACTTGCACTTCCGCCGCATGTTCTCCATCACTGCCTGCCTCCC
AACTCGGTTGTTGTGAAGCCTCATTCTCGCGTGGATGTCTCTGTG
